Addgene plasmid #66346: GPR22-Tango
Purpose: Expression of G protein-coupled receptors for PRESTO-Tango: parallel receptorome expression and screening via transcriptional output, with transcriptional activation following arrestin translocation
Depositing lab: Bryan Roth. Depositing organization: University of North Carolina at Chapel Hill. Publication: PRESTO-Tango as an open-source resource for interrogation of the druggable human GPCRome. Kroeze WK, Sassano MF, Huang XP, Lansu K, McCorvy JD, Giguere PM, Sciaky N, Roth BL. Nat Struct Mol Biol. 2015 May;22(5):362-9. doi: 10.1038/nsmb.3014. Epub 2015 Apr 20. PubMed 25895059.
Backbone
  Vector backbone: empty Tango
  Backbone size w/o insert (bp): 6632
  Vector type: Mammalian Expression
  Selectable markers: Neomycin (select with G418)
Growth in bacteria
  Bacterial resistance: Ampicillin, 100 μg/mL
  Growth temperature: 37°C
  Growth strain: DH5alpha
  Copy number: High Copy
Gene/Insert
  Gene/Insert name: GPR22
  Species: H. sapiens (human)
  Insert size (bp): 1299
  Entrez Gene: GPR22
  Promoter: CMV
  Tag / fusion protein: FLAG (N terminal on backbone)
  Cloning method: Restriction Enzyme; 5′ cloning site NotI (not destroyed); 3′ cloning site XhoI (unknown if destroyed)
  Sequencing primers: 5′ CMV-F; 3′ Tet-R
Terms and licenses: Academic/Nonprofit Terms; Industry Terms: Not Available to Industry
Depositor comments: Please note: Most of the PRESTO-Tango vectors do not contain the XhoI cut site downstream of the tTA sequence and instead carry an XbaI site. If you need to perform an XhoI digest we recommend sequencing with a forward primer at the C-terminus of tTA to determine which of the two sites is present. Suggested primer: 5-gagctccacttagacggcgagg-3. Original backbone was pcDNA3.1(+). These plasmids were generated as part of the Illuminating the Druggable Genome (IDG) program sponsored by the NIH Common Fund. The goal of this program is to identify, gather, and distribute information and resources for proteins that currently are not well-studied yet belong to commonly drug-targeted protein families: protein kinases, non-olfactory G-protein coupled receptors (GPCRs), and ion channels. The IDG program is designed to develop fundamental research tools for understudied proteins, elucidate their function, and disseminate the IDG-related resources and data to the greater scientific community.
How to cite: GPR22-Tango was a gift from Bryan Roth (Addgene plasmid # 66346 ; http://n2t.net/addgene:66346 ; RRID:Addgene_66346)
