[The description below was written by a language model from this plasmid's Addgene catalogue record.]
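Description:
GPR22-Tango is a mammalian expression plasmid from the PRESTO-Tango collection, built on an "empty Tango" backbone of about 6.6 kb that was itself derived from pcDNA3.1(+). It is propagated as a high-copy plasmid in E. coli under ampicillin selection. It also carries a neomycin resistance marker, so transfected mammalian cells can be selected with G418. The insert is the human GPR22 coding sequence (about 1.3 kb), an understudied non-olfactory G protein-coupled receptor. It is placed under the CMV promoter for strong constitutive expression and carries an N-terminal FLAG epitope supplied by the backbone, which can be used to detect the receptor.

The receptor was cloned through a NotI site at the 5′ end and a nominal XhoI site at the 3′ end. The depositor notes that most vectors in this series actually carry an XbaI site rather than XhoI downstream of the tTA sequence, so the site present in a given clone should be confirmed by sequencing. That comment, together with the stated purpose, indicates that the receptor is expressed in a Tango configuration with a tTA transcriptional activator at its C-terminal end. The record does not itemise the intervening linker or cleavage elements, and no feature table is provided.

In this assay design, ligand activation of the receptor recruits arrestin, and that translocation event is converted into tTA-driven transcriptional output, giving a readout that does not depend on G protein coupling. The construct is intended for parallel screening of the druggable GPCRome and was generated as part of a programme to provide research tools for poorly characterised drug-target families.
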