>Addgene plasmid #66346 | GPR22-Tango | depositor partial sequence | sequence record 113305 | empty Tango
GACGGATCGGGAGATCTCCCGATCCCCTATGGTGCACTCTCAGTACAATCTGCTCTGATGCCGCATAGTT
AAGCCAGTATCTGCTCCCTGCTTGTGTGTTGGAGGTCGCTGAGTAGTGCGCGAGCAAAATTTAAGCTACA
ACAAGGCAAGGCTTGACCGACAATTGCATGAAGAATCTGCTTAGGGTTAGGCGTTTTGCGCTGCTTCGCG
ATGTACGGGCCAGATATACGCGTTGACATTGATTATTGACTAGTTATTAATAGTAATCAATTACGGGGTC
ATTAGTTCATAGCCCATATATGGAGTTCCGCGTTACATAACTTACGGTAAATGGCCCGCCTGGCTGACCG
CCCAACGACCCCCGCCCATTGACGTCAATAATGACGTATGTTCCCATAGTAACGCCAATAGGGACTTTCC
ATTGACGTCAATGGGTGGAGTATTTACGGTAAACTGCCCACTTGGCAGTACATCAAGTGTATCATATGCC
AAGTACGCCCCCTATTGACGTCAATGACGGTAAATGGCCCGCCTGGCATTATGCCCAGTACATGACCTTA
TGGGACTTTCCTACTTGGCAGTACATCTACGTATTAGTCATCGCTATTACCATGGTGATGCGGTTTTGGC
AGTACATCAATGGGCGTGGATAGCGGTTTGACTCACGGGGATTTCCAAGTCTCCACCCCATTGACGTCAA
TGGGAGTTTGTTTTGGCACCAAAATCAACGGGACTTTCCAAAATGTCGTAACAACTCCGCCCCATTGACG
CAAATGGGCGGTAGGCGTGTACGGTGGGAGGTCTATATAAGCAGAGCTCTCTGGCTAACTAGAGAACCCA
CTGCTTACTGGCTTATCGAAATTAATACGACTCACTATAGGGAGACCCAAGCTGGCTAGCGTTTAAACTT
AAGCTTGGTACCGAGCTCGGATCCACTAGTCCAGTGTGGTGGAATTCTGCAGATATCCAGCACAGTGGCG
GCCGCGCCACCATGAAGACGATCATCGCCCTGAGCTACATCTTCTGCCTGGTATTCGCCGACTACAAGGA
CGATGATGACGCCAGCATCGATACCGGTGGACGCACCCCACCCAGCCTGGGTCCCCAAGATGAGTCCTGC
ACCACCGCCAGCTCCTCCCTGGCCAAGGACACTTCATCGACCGGTGAGAACCTGTACTTCCAGCTAAGAT
TAGATAAAAGTAAAGTGATTAACAGCGCATTAGAGCTGCTTAATGAGGTCGGAATCGAAGGTTTAACAAC
CCGTAAACTCGCCCAGAAGCTAGGTGTAGAGCAGCCTACATTGTATTGGCATGTAAAAAATAAGCGGGCT
TTGCTCGACGCCTTAGCCATTGAGATGTTAGATAGGCACCATACTCACTTTTGCCCTTTAGAAGGGGAAA
GCTGGCAAGATTTTTTACGTAATAACGCTAAAAGTTTTAGATGTGCTTTACTAAGTCATCGCGATGGAGC
AAAAGTACATTTAGGTACACGGCCTACAGAAAAACAGTATGAAACTCTCGAAAATCAATTAGCCTTTTTA
TGCCAACAAGGTTTTTCACTAGAGAATGCATTATATGCACTCAGCGCTGTGGGGCATTTTACTTTAGGTT
GCGTATTGGAAGATCAAGAGCATCAAGTCGCTAAAGAAGAAAGGGAAACACCTACTACTGATAGTATGCC
GCCATTATTACGACAAGCTATCGAATTATTTGATCACCAAGGTGCAGAGCCAGCCTTCTTATTCGGCCTT
GAATTGATCATATGCGGATTAGAAAAACAACTTAAATGTGAAAGTGGGTCCGCGTACAGCCGCGCGCGTA
CGAAAAACAATTACGGGTCTACCATCGAGGGCCTGCTCGATCTCCCGGACGACGACGCCCCCGAAGAGGC
GGGGCTGGCGGCTCCGCGCCTGTCCTTTCTCCCCGCGGGACACACGCGCAGACTGTCGACGGCCCCCCCG
ACCGATGTCAGCCTGGGGGACGAGCTCCACTTAGACGGCGAGGACGTGGCGATGGCGCATGCCGACGCGC
TAGACGATTTCGATCTGGACATGTTGGGGGACGGGGATTCCCCGGGTCCGGGATTTACCCCCCACGACTC
CGCCCCCTACGGCGCTCTGGATATGGCCGACTTCGAGTTTGAGCAGATGTTTACCGATGCCCTTGGAATT
GACGAGTACGGTGGGTAGCTCGAGTCTAGAGGGCCCGTTTAAACCCGCTGATCAGCCTCGACTGTGCCTT
CTAGTTGCCAGCCATCTGTTGTTTGCCCCTCCCCCGTGCCTTCCTTGACCCTGGAAGGTGCCACTCCCAC
TGTCCTTTCCTAATAAAATGAGGAAATTGCATCGCATTGTCTGAGTAGGTGTCATTCTATTCTGGGGGGT
GGGGTGGGGCAGGACAGCAAGGGGGAGGATTGGGAAGACAATAGCAGGCATGCTGGGGATGCGGTGGGCT
CTATGGCTTCTGAGGCGGAAAGAACCAGCTGGGGCTCTAGGGGGTATCCCC
[124 nt withheld, positions 2502-2625]
C
[91 nt withheld, positions 2627-2717]
A
[49 nt withheld, positions 2719-2767]
CCTTTGACGTTGGAGTCCACGTTCTTT
[37 nt withheld, positions 2795-2831]
ACCCTATCTCGGTCTATTCTTTTGATTTATAAGGGATTTTGCCGATTTCGGCCTATTGGTTAAAAAATGA
GCTGATTTAACAAAAATTTAACGCGAATTAATTCTGTGGAATGTGTGTCAGTTAGGGTGTGGAAAGTCCC
CAGGCTCCCCAGCAGGCAGAAGTATGCAAAGCATGCATCTCAATTAGTCAGCAACCAGGTGTGGAAAGTC
CCCAGGCTCCCCAGCAGGCAGAAGTATGCAAAGCATGCATCTCAATTAGTCAGCAACCATAGTCCCGCCC
CTAACTCCGCCCATCCCGCCCCTAACTCCGCCCAGTTCCGCCCATTCTCCGCCCCATGGCTGACTAATTT
TTTTTATTTATGCAGAGGCCGAGGCCGCCTCTGCCTCTGAGCTATTCCAGAAGTAGTGAGGAGGCTTTTT
TGGAGGCCTAGGCTTTTGCAAAAAGCTCCCGGGAGCTTGTATATCCATTTTCGGATCTGATCAAGAGACA
GGATGAGGATCGTTTCGCATGATTGAACAAGATGGATTGCACGCAGGTTCTCCGGCCGCTTGGGTGGAGA
GGCTATTCGGCTATGACTGGGCACAACAGACAATCGGCTGCTCTGATGCCGCCGTGTTCCGGCTGTCAGC
GCAGGGGCGCCCGGTTCTTTTTGTCAAGACCGACCTGTCCGGTGCCCTGAATGAACTGCAGGACGAGGCA
GCGCGGCTATCGTGGCTGGCCACGACGGGCGTTCCTTGCGCAGCTGTGCTCGACGTTGTCACTGAAGCGG
GAAGGGACTGGCTGCTATTGGGCGAAGTGCCGGGGCAGGATCTCCTGTCATCTCACCTTGCTCCTGCCGA
GAAAGTATCCATCATGGCTGATGCAATGCGGCGGCTGCATACGCTTGATCCGGCTACCTGCCCATTCGAC
CACCAAGCGAAACATCGCATCGAGCGAGCACGTACTCGGATGGAAGCCGGTCTTGTCGATCAGGATGATC
TGGACGAAGAGCATCAGGGGCTCGCGCCAGCCGAACTGTTCGCCAGGCTCAAGGCGCGCATGCCCGACGG
CGAGGATCTCGTCGTGACCCATGGCGATGCCTGCTTGCCGAATATCATGGTGGAAAATGGCCGCTTTTCT
GGATTCATCGACTGTGGCCGGCTGGGTGTGGCGGACCGCTATCAGGACATAGCGTTGGCTACCCGTGATA
TTGCTGAAGAGCTTGGCGGCGAATGGGCTGACCGCTTCCTCGTGCTTTACGGTATCGCCGCTCCCGATTC
GCAGCGCATCGCCTTCTATCGCCTTCTTGACGAGTTCTTCTGAGCGGGACTCTGGGGTTCGAAATGACCG
ACCAAGCGACGCCCAACCTGCCATCACGAGATTTCGATTCCACCGCCGCCTTCTATGAAAGGTTGGGCTT
CGGAATCGTTTTCCGGGACGCCGGCTGGATGATCCTCCAGCGCGGGGATCTCATGCTGGAGTTCTTCGCC
CACCCCAACTTGTTTATTGCAGCTTATAATGGTTACAAATAAAGCAATAGCATCACAAATTTCACAAATA
AAGCATTTTTTTCACTGCATTCTAGTTGTGGTTTGTCCAAACTCATCAATGTATCTTATCATGTCTGTAT
ACCGTCGACCTCTAGCTAGAGCTTGGCGTAATCATGGTCATAGCTGTTTCCTGTGTGAAATTGTTATCCG
CTCACAATTCCACACAACATACGAGCCGGAAGCATAAAGTGTAAAGCCTGGGGTGCCTAATGAGTGAGCT
AACTCACATTAATTGCGTTGCGCTCACTGCCCGCTTTCCAGTCGGGAAACCTGTCGTGCCAGCTGCATTA
ATGAATCGGCCAACGCGCGGGGAGAGGCGGTTTGCGTATTGGGCGCTCTTCCGCTTCCTCGCTCACTGAC
TCGCTGCGCTCGGTCGTTCGGCTGCGGCGAGCGGTATCAGCTCACTCAAAGGCGGTAATACGGTTATCCA
CAGAATCAGGGGATAACGCAGGAAAGAACATGTGAGCAAAAGGCCAGCAAAAGGCCAGGAACCGTAAAAA
GGCCGCGTTGCTGGCGTTTTTCCATAGGCTCCGCCCCCCTGACGAGCATCACAAAAATCGACGCTCAAGT
CAGAGGTGGCGAAACCCGACAGGACTATAAAGATACCAGGCGTTTCCCCCTGGAAGCTCCCTCGTGCGCT
CTCCTGTTCCGACCCTGCCGCTTACCGGATACCTGTCCGCCTTTCTCCCTTCGGGAAGCGTGGCGCTTTC
TCATAGCTCACGCTGTAGGTATCTCAGTTCGGTGTAGGTCGTTCGCTCCAAGCTGGGCTGTGTGCACGAA
CCCCCCGTTCAGCCCGACCGCTGCGCCTTATCCGGTAACTATCGTCTTGAGTCCAACCCGGTAAGACACG
ACTTATCGCCACTGGCAGCAGCCACTGGTAACAGGATTAGCAGAGCGAGGTATGTAGGCGGTGCTACAGA
GTTCTTGAAGTGGTGGCCTAACTACGGCTACACTAGAAGAACAGTATTTGGTATCTGCGCTCTGCTGAAG
CCAGTTACCTTCGGAAAAAGAGTTGGTAGCTCTTGATCCGGCAAACAAACCACCGCTGGTAGCGGTTTTT
TTGTTTGCAAGCAGCAGATTACGCGCAGAAAAAAAGGATCTCAAGAAGATCCTTTGATCTTTTCTACGGG
GTCTGACGCTCAGTGGAACGAAAACTCACGTTAAGGGATTTTGGTCATGAGATTATCAAAAAGGATCTTC
ACCTAGATCCTTTTAAATTAAAAATGAAGTTTTAAATCAATCTAAAGTATATATGAGTAAACTTGGTCTG
ACAGTTACCAATGCTTAATCAGTGAGGCACCTATCTCAGCGATCTGTCTATTTCGTTCATCCATAGTTGC
CTGACTCCCCGTCGTGTAGATAACTACGATACGGGAGGGCTTACCATCTGGCCCCAGTGCTGCAATGATA
CCGCGAGACCCACGCTCACCGGCTCCAGATTTATCAGCAATAAACCAGCCAGCCGGAAGGGCCGAGCGCA
GAAGTGGTCCTGCAACTTTATCCGCCTCCATCCAGTCTATTAATTGTTGCCGGGAAGCTAGAGTAAGTAG
TTCGCCAGTTAATAGTTTGCGCAACGTTGTTGCCATTGCTACAGGCATCGTGGTGTCACGCTCGTCGTTT
GGTATGGCTTCATTCAGCTCCGGTTCCCAACGATCAAGGCGAGTTACATGATCCCCCATGTTGTGCAAAA
AAGCGGTTAGCTCCTTCGGTCCTCCGATCGTTGTCAGAAGTAAGTTGGCCGCAGTGTTATCACTCATGGT
TATGGCAGCACTGCATAATTCTCTTACTGTCATGCCATCCGTAAGATGCTTTTCTGTGACTGGTGAGTAC
TCAACCAAGTCATTCTGAGAATAGTGTATGCGGCGACCGAGTTGCTCTTGCCCGGCGTCAATACGGGATA
ATACCGCGCCACATAGCAGAACTTTAAAAGTGCTCATCATTGGAAAACGTTCTTCGGGGCGAAAACTCTC
AAGGATCTTACCGCTGTTGAGATCCAGTTCGATGTAACCCACTCGTGCACCCAACTGATCTTCAGCATCT
TTTACTTTCACCAGCGTTTCTGGGTGAGCAAAAACAGGAAGGCAAAATGCCGCAAAAAAGGGAATAAGGG
CGACACGGAAATGTTGAATACTCATACTCTTCCTTTTTCAATATTATTGAAGCATTTATCAGGGTTATTG
TCTCATGAGCGGATACATATTTGAATGTATTTAGAAAAATAAACAAATAGGGGTTCCGCGCACATTTCCC
CGAAAAGTGCCACCTGACGTC
