>Addgene plasmid #66346 | GPR22-Tango | depositor partial sequence | sequence record 113306 | GPR22
ATGTGCTTCTCCCCTATTCTGGAGATCAACATGCAGTCCGAGTCCAACATCACAGTCAGGGACGACATTG
ACGATATTAATACGAATATGTATCAACCCCTTTCTTATCCGCTGTCTTTTCAGGTCTCACTGACCGGATT
CCTCATGTTGGAAATTGTCCTCGGCCTGGGATCCAATCTCACCGTCCTCGTGTTGTATTGTATGAAGTCA
AACCTTATTAACAGCGTAAGCAACATAATCACGATGAATCTCCACGTACTGGATGTGATTATCTGCGTGG
GCTGCATTCCTCTGACCATCGTAATTCTTTTGTTGTCTCTGGAGAGCAATACTGCACTGATTTGTTGTTT
CCATGAAGCATGCGTATCATTCGCCTCAGTTTCCACCGCCATAAATGTGTTCGCCATAACCCTCGACCGA
TATGACATCTCCGTGAAGCCGGCAAATAGGATACTCACCATGGGGCGCGCTGTCATGCTGATGATCAGCA
TTTGGATTTTCAGCTTTTTCTCTTTCTTGATTCCCTTTATTGAAGTGAATTTTTTTTCCCTCCAATCAGG
TAATACTTGGGAAAATAAAACCCTTTTGTGCGTCTCCACCAACGAATACTACACAGAACTGGGCATGTAT
TATCATCTGTTGGTGCAAATCCCAATCTTTTTCTTCACTGTCGTCGTGATGCTCATTACATACACTAAGA
TCCTGCAGGCCTTGAACATCAGGATAGGTACCCGATTTAGCACTGGCCAGAAGAAGAAAGCGAGGAAGAA
GAAGACAATTTCCCTGACAACTCAGCACGAAGCAACTGATATGTCTCAGAGCAGCGGCGGACGCAATGTG
GTCTTCGGGGTGCGGACCAGTGTCTCCGTAATCATAGCCCTGCGACGAGCAGTAAAACGCCACCGCGAAA
GACGCGAGCGACAGAAGCGCGTGTTTAGGATGAGCTTGCTTATCATTTCTACTTTCCTGCTTTGCTGGAC
TCCAATATCTGTGCTGAACACTACCATTCTCTGTCTCGGTCCTTCAGATCTGTTGGTGAAACTTCGCCTG
TGCTTTTTGGTTATGGCTTACGGAACGACCATCTTCCATCCTCTCTTGTACGCGTTCACACGGCAGAAGT
TTCAGAAAGTGCTCAAAAGTAAGATGAAAAAACGGGTGGTTTCTATTGTGGAGGCCGATCCACTCCCAAA
TAACGCGGTGATTCATAATTCCTGGATTGACCCCAAGCGCAACAAGAAAATTACATTTGAAGATTCTGAA
ATTCGAGAGAAATGTTTGGTGCCACAAGTGGTAACAGAT
