>Addgene plasmid #66346 | GPR22-Tango | addgene partial sequence | sequence record 119475 | CMV-F 5'-CGCAAATGGGCGGTAGGCGTG-3'
GCTCTCTGGCTAACTAGAGAACCCACTGCTTACTGGCTTATCGAAATTAATACGACTCACTATAGGGAGA
CCCAAGCTGGCTAGCGTTTAAACTTAAGCTTGGTACCGAGCTCGGATCCACTAGTCCAGTGTGGTGGAAT
TCTGCAGATATCCAGCACAGTGGCGGCCGCGCCACCATGAAGACGATCATCGCCCTGAGCTACATCTTCT
GCCTGGTATTCGCCGACTACAAGGACGATGATGACGCCAGCATCGATATGTGCTTCTCCCCTATTCTGGA
GATCAACATGCAGTCCGAGTCCAACATCACAGTCAGGGACGACATTGACGATATTAATACGAATATGTAT
CAACCCCTTTCTTATCCGCTGTCTTTTCAGGTCTCACTGACCGGATTCCTCATGTTGGAAATTGTCCTCG
GCCTGGGATCCAATCTCACCGTCCTCGTGTTGTATTGTATGAAGTCAAACCTTATTAACAGCGTAAGCAA
CATAATCACGATGAATCTCCACGTACTGGATGTGATTATCTGCGTGGGCTGCATTCCTCTGACCATCGTA
ATTCTTTTGTTGTCTCTGGAGAGCAATACTGCACTGATTTGTTGTTTCCATGAAGCATGCGTATCATTCG
CCTCAGTTTCCACCGCCATAAATGTGTTCGCCATAACCCTCGACCGATATGACATCTCCGTGAAGCCGGC
AAATAGGATACTCACCATGGGGCGCGCTGTCATGCTGATGATCAGCATTTGGATTTTCAGCTTTTTCTCT
TTCTTGATTCCCTTTATTGAAGTGAATTTTTTTTCCCTCCAATCAGGTAATACTTGGGAAAATAAAACCC
TTTTGTGCGTCTCC
