>Addgene plasmid #66346 | GPR22-Tango | addgene partial sequence | sequence record 119476 | Tet-R 5'-GGCGAGTTTACGGGTTGTTA-3'
GCTCTAATGCGCTGTTAATCACTTTACTTTTATCTAATCTTAGCTGGAAGTACAGGTTCTCACCGGTCGA
TGAAGTGTCCTTGGCCAGGGAGGAGCTGGCGGTGGTGCAGGACTCATCTTGGGGACCCAGGCTGGGTGGG
GTGCGTCCACCGGTATCGATATCTGTTACCACTTGTGGCACCAAACATTTCTCTCGAATTTCAGAATCTT
CAAATGTAATTTTCTTGTTGCGCTTGGGGTCAATCCAGGAATTATGAATCACCGCGTTATTTGGGAGTGG
ATCGGCCTCCACAATAGAAACCACCCGTTTTTTCATCTTACTTTTGAGCACTTTCTGAAACTTCTGCCGT
GTGAACGCGTACAAGAGAGGATGGAAGATGGTCGTTCCGTAAGCCATAACCAAAAAGCACAGGCGAAGTT
TCACCAACAGATCTGAAGGACCGAGACAGAGAATGGTAGTGTTCAGCACAGATATTGGAGTCCAGCAAAG
CAGGAAAGTAGAAATGATAAGCAAGCTCATCCTAAACACGCGCTTCTGTCGCTCGCGTCTTTCGCGGTGG
CGTTTTACTGCTCGTCGCAGGGCTATGATTACGGAGACACTGGTCCGCACCCCGAAGACCACATTGCGTC
CGCCGCTGCTCTGAGACATATCAGTTGCTTCGTGCTGAGTTGTCAGGGAAATTGTCTTCTTCTTCCTCGC
TTTCTTCTTCTGGCCAGTGCTAAATCGGGTACCTATCCTGATGTTCAAGGCCTGCAGGATCTTAGTGTAT
GTAATGAGCATCACGACGACAGTGAAGAAAAAGATTGGGATTTGCACCAACAGATGATAATACATGCCCA
GTTCTGTGTAGTATTCGTTGGTGGAGACGCACAAAAGGGTTTTATTTTCCCAAGTATTACCTGATTGGAG
GGAAAAAAAATTCACTTCAATAAAGGGAATCAAGAAAGAGAAAAAGCTGAAAATCCAAATGCTGATCATC
AGCATGACAGCGCGCCCCATGGTGAGTATCCTATTTGCCGGCTTCACGGAGATGTCATATCGGTCGAGGG
TTATGGCGAA
